>Addgene plasmid #207652 | pACYC-cdl | addgene full sequence | sequence record 410139 | Addgene NGS Result
TAATAAGGAGATATACCATGCATCACCACCATCATCACGGAAGCAGCCTGGCGAACAGCGTTATCGATCT
GATCGGAAATACACCGCTGGTTAAAATCAACAACATCAACACCTTTGGCAACGAAATTTATGTTAAACTT
GAAGGGAGCAACCCGGGGCGCAGCACCAAAGACCGCATCGCTCTGAAAATGATCGAAGAAGCGGAAAAAG
AAGGGCTGATCGATAAAGATACCGTGATCATTGAAGCGACCAGCGGCAACACCGGCATCGGATTAGCGAT
GATTTGCGCGGTGAAAAATTATAAGCTGAAGATCGTGATGCCGGATACCATGAGCGTGGAACGCATCCAG
TTAATGCGCGCTTATGGCACCGAAGTGATTTTAACCGATGGGAGCTTTGGCATGAAAGCGTGCCTGGAAA
AACTGGAAGAATTAAAAAAACAGGAAAAGAAATATTTTATCCCGAATCAGTTTACCAACGTTAACAACCC
GAAAGCGCACTATGAAACCACCGCGGAGGAAATCCTGCGCGATATGGATAACAAAGTGGATGTTTATATC
TGCGGCACCGGCACCGGCGGCAGCTTTAGCGGCACCGCGAAAAAACTGAAAGAAAAACTGCCGAACATCA
AAACCTACCCCGTGGAACCGGCTAGCAGCCCGCTGTTAAGCAAGGGCTATATTGGGCCGCATAAAATCCA
GGGGATGGGCATGAGCATTGGGGGGATTCCGGTGGTATACGATGGGAGCCTGGCGGATGGCATCCTGGTG
TGCGAAGATGATGAAGCTTTTAAAATGATGCGCGAACTGTCATTTAAAGAAGGGATACTGGCGGGAATCA
GCACCGGGGCGACCCTTAAAGCGGCGTTAGATTATAGCAAAGAAAACGCGAACAAAAGCCTGCGCATTGT
GGTGTTAAGCACCGACAGCGGCGAAAAATATCTTAGCAGCAGCCATGGACTGTAATTAACCTAGGCTGCT
GCCACCGCTGAGCAATAACTAGCATAACCCCTTGGGGCCTCTAAACGGGTCTTGAGGGGTTTTTTGCTGA
AACCTCAGGCATTTGAGAAGCACACGGTCACACTGCTTCCGGTAGTCAATAAACCGGTAAACCAGCAATA
GACATAAGCGGCTATTTAACGACCCTGCCCTGAACCGACGACCGGGTCGAATTTGCTTTCGAATTTCTGC
CATTCATCCGCTTATTATCACTTATTCAGGCGTAGCAACCAGGCGTTTAAGGGCACCAATAACTGCCTTA
AAAAAATTACGCCCCGCCCTGCCACTCATCGCAGTACTGTTGTAATTCATTAAGCATTCTGCCGACATGG
AAGCCATCACAAACGGCATGATGAACCTGAATCGCCAGCGGCATCAGCACCTTGTCGCCTTGCGTATAAT
ATTTGCCCATAGTGAAAACGGGGGCGAAGAAGTTGTCCATATTGGCCACGTTTAAATCAAAACTGGTGAA
ACTCACCCAGGGATTGGCTGAGACGAAAAACATATTCTCAATAAACCCTTTAGGGAAATAGGCCAGGTTT
TCACCGTAACACGCCACATCTTGCGAATATATGTGTAGAAACTGCCGGAAATCGTCGTGGTATTCACTCC
AGAGCGATGAAAACGTTTCAGTTTGCTCATGGAAAACGGTGTAACAAGGGTGAACACTATCCCATATCAC
CAGCTCACCGTCTTTCATTGCCATACGGAACTCCGGATGAGCATTCATCAGGCGGGCAAGAATGTGAATA
AAGGCCGGATAAAACTTGTGCTTATTTTTCTTTACGGTCTTTAAAAAGGCCGTAATATCCAGCTGAACGG
TCTGGTTATAGGTACATTGAGCAACTGACTGAAATGCCTCAAAATGTTCTTTACGATGCCATTGGGATAT
ATCAACGGTGGTATATCCAGTGATTTTTTTCTCCATTTTAGCTTCCTTAGCTCCTGAAAATCTCGATAAC
TCAAAAAATACGCCCGGTAGTGATCTTATTTCATTATGGTGAAAGTTGGAACCTCTTACGTGCCGATCAA
CGTCTCATTTTCGCCAAAAGTTGGCCCAGGGCTTCCCGGTATCAACAGGGACACCAGGATTTATTTATTC
TGCGAAGTGATCTTCCGTCACAGGTATTTATTCGGCGCAAAGTGCGTCGGGTGATGCTGCCAACTTACTG
ATTTAGTGTATGATGGTGTTTTTGAGGTGCTCCAGTGGCTTCTGTTTCTATCAGCTGTCCCTCCTGTTCA
GCTACTGACGGGGTGGTGCGTAACGGCAAAAGCACCGCCGGACATCAGCGCTAGCGGAGTGTATACTGGC
TTACTATGTTGGCACTGATGAGGGTGTCAGTGAAGTGCTTCATGTGGCAGGAGAAAAAAGGCTGCACCGG
TGCGTCAGCAGAATATGTGATACAGGATATATTCCGCTTCCTCGCTCACTGACTCGCTACGCTCGGTCGT
TCGACTGCGGCGAGCGGAAATGGCTTACGAACGGGGCGGAGATTTCCTGGAAGATGCCAGGAAGATACTT
AACAGGGAAGTGAGAGGGCCGCGGCAAAGCCGTTTTTCCATAGGCTCCGCCCCCCTGACAAGCATCACGA
AATCTGACGCTCAAATCAGTGGTGGCGAAACCCGACAGGACTATAAAGATACCAGGCGTTTCCCCCTGGC
GGCTCCCTCGTGCGCTCTCCTGTTCCTGCCTTTCGGTTTACCGGTGTCATTCCGCTGTTATGGCCGCGTT
TGTCTCATTCCACGCCTGACACTCAGTTCCGGGTAGGCAGTTCGCTCCAAGCTGGACTGTATGCACGAAC
CCCCCGTTCAGTCCGACCGCTGCGCCTTATCCGGTAACTATCGTCTTGAGTCCAACCCGGAAAGACATGC
AAAAGCACCACTGGCAGCAGCCACTGGTAATTGATTTAGAGGAGTTAGTCTTGAAGTCATGCGCCGGTTA
AGGCTAAACTGAAAGGACAAGTTTTGGTGACTGCGCTCCTCCAAGCCAGTTACCTCGGTTCAAAGAGTTG
GTAGCTCAGAGAACCTTCGAAAAACCGCCCTGCAAGGCGGTTTTTTCGTTTTCAGAGCAAGAGATTACGC
GCAGACCAAAACGATCTCAAGAAGATCATCTTATTAATCAGATAAAATATTTCTAGATTTCAGTGCAATT
TATCTCTTCAAATGTAGCACCTGAAGTCAGCCCCATACGATATAAGTTGTAATTCTCATGTTAGTCATGC
CCCGCGCCCACCGGAAGGAGCTGACTGGGTTGAAGGCTCTCAAGGGCATCGGTCGAGATCCCGGTGCCTA
ATGAGTGAGCTAACTTACATTAATTGCGTTGCGCTCACTGCCCGCTTTCCAGTCGGGAAACCTGTCGTGC
CAGCTGCATTAATGAATCGGCCAACGCGCGGGGAGAGGCGGTTTGCGTATTGGGCGCCAGGGTGGTTTTT
CTTTTCACCAGTGAGACGGGCAACAGCTGATTGCCCTTCACCGCCTGGCCCTGAGAGAGTTGCAGCAAGC
GGTCCACGCTGGTTTGCCCCAGCAGGCGAAAATCCTGTTTGATGGTGGTTAACGGCGGGATATAACATGA
GCTGTCTTCGGTATCGTCGTATCCCACTACCGAGATGTCCGCACCAACGCGCAGCCCGGACTCGGTAATG
GCGCGCATTGCGCCCAGCGCCATCTGATCGTTGGCAACCAGCATCGCAGTGGGAACGATGCCCTCATTCA
GCATTTGCATGGTTTGTTGAAAACCGGACATGGCACTCCAGTCGCCTTCCCGTTCCGCTATCGGCTGAAT
TTGATTGCGAGTGAGATATTTATGCCAGCCAGCCAGACGCAGACGCGCCGAGACAGAACTTAATGGGCCC
GCTAACAGCGCGATTTGCTGGTGACCCAATGCGACCAGATGCTCCACGCCCAGTCGCGTACCGTCTTCAT
GGGAGAAAATAATACTGTTGATGGGTGTCTGGTCAGAGACATCAAGAAATAACGCCGGAACATTAGTGCA
GGCAGCTTCCACAGCAATGGCATCCTGGTCATCCAGCGGATAGTTAATGATCAGCCCACTGACGCGTTGC
GCGAGAAGATTGTGCACCGCCGCTTTACAGGCTTCGACGCCGCTTCGTTCTACCATCGACACCACCACGC
TGGCACCCAGTTGATCGGCGCGAGATTTAATCGCCGCGACAATTTGCGACGGCGCGTGCAGGGCCAGACT
GGAGGTGGCAACGCCAATCAGCAACGACTGTTTGCCCGCCAGTTGTTGTGCCACGCGGTTGGGAATGTAA
TTCAGCTCCGCCATCGCCGCTTCCACTTTTTCCCGCGTTTTCGCAGAAACGTGGCTGGCCTGGTTCACCA
CGCGGGAAACGGTCTGATAAGAGACACCGGCATACTCTGCGACATCGTATAACGTTACTGGTTTCACATT
CACCACCCTGAATTGACTCTCTTCCGGGCGCTATCATGCCATACCGCGAAAGGTTTTGCGCCATTCGATG
GTGTCCGGGATCTCGACGCTCTCCCTTATGCGACTCCTGCATTAGGAAATTAATACGACTCACTATAGGG
GAATTGTGAGCGGATAACAATTCCCCTGTAGAAATAATTTTGTTTAACTT
Features (pLannotate 1.2.2; 16 found; start..end, strand, type, name):
     48..950     +  CDS            cysK: CYSK_NEIMB - Experimental evidence at protein level: Swiss-Prot protein existence level 1. From Neisseria meningitidis serogroup B (strain MC58).
    974..991     +  CDS            SET1 (fragment): solubility-enhancement tag derived from T7 phage gene 10B
    999..1046    +  terminator     T7 terminator: transcription terminator for bacteriophage T7 RNA polymerase
   1270..1926    -  CDS            cat: CAT_ECOLX - Experimental evidence at protein level: Swiss-Prot protein existence level 1. This enzyme is an effector of chloramphenicol resistance in bacteria. From Escherichia coli. This protein is used as a marker in many commonly used cloning vectors, such as pACYC184.
   1927..2029    -  promoter       cat promoter: promoter of the E. coli cat gene encoding chloramphenicol acetyltransferase
   2150..2293    +  mobile_element IS1 (fragment): prokaryotic transposable element IS1
   2412..2467    -  rep_origin     RSF ori (fragment): Plasmids containing the RSF 1030 origin of replication can be propagated in E. coli cells that contain additional plasmids with compatible origins.
   2555..3100    -  rep_origin     p15A ori: Plasmids containing the medium-copy-number p15A origin of replication can be propagated in E. coli cells that contain a second plasmid with the ColE1 origin.
   3212..3276    -  CDS            TcR (fragment): tetracycline efflux protein; tet; confers resistance to tetracycline
   3291..3312    -  protein_bind   CAP binding site: CAP binding activates transcription in the presence of cAMP. E. coli catabolite activator protein
   3325..4407    -  CDS            lacI: lac repressor; lacI; The lac repressor binds to the lac operator to inhibit transcription in E. coli. This inhibition can be relieved by adding lactose or isopropyl-β-D-thiogalactopyranoside (IPTG).
   4408..4485    -  promoter       lacI promoter: lacI
   4493..4528    -  CDS            TcR (fragment): tetracycline efflux protein; tet; confers resistance to tetracycline
   4531..4549    +  promoter       T7 promoter: promoter for bacteriophage T7 RNA polymerase
   4550..4574    +  protein_bind   lac operator: The lac repressor binds to the lac operator to inhibit transcription in E. coli. This inhibition can be relieved by adding lactose or isopropyl-β-D-thiogalactopyranoside (IPTG). lac repressor encoded by lacI
   4589..11      +  RBS            RBS (across the origin): efficient ribosome binding site from bacteriophage T7 gene 10 (Olins and Rangwala, 1989)
