[The description below was written by a language model from this plasmid's Addgene catalogue record and pLannotate feature annotations shown in this document.]
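Description:
pACYC-cdl is a bacterial expression plasmid built on the pACYCDuet1 backbone for overexpressing a heterologous L-cysteine desulfidase (cdl) from Fusobacterium nucleatum in E. coli, with MG1655 named as the intended expression strain. It replicates from the p15A origin, which is compatible with ColE1-type plasmids and so allows co-maintenance with a second vector. Selection is by chloramphenicol, through the cat gene and its native promoter. The catalogue lists the plasmid as high copy, although the feature annotation describes p15A as a medium-copy origin. Short fragments annotated as IS1, RSF ori and TcR are backbone remnants or partial matches rather than functional parts.

The expression cassette spans the numbering origin of the circular sequence. A T7 promoter is followed by a lac operator and the phage T7 gene 10 ribosome binding site, then the coding region and a T7 terminator. A backbone-encoded lacI gene with its own promoter supplies the repressor, so transcription is IPTG-inducible and requires a source of T7 RNA polymerase in the host. How that polymerase is provided in MG1655 is not stated in the record.

The catalogue describes an N-terminal 6xHis tag on the insert, but the tag is not separately annotated in the feature table. The open reading frame of roughly 900 bp was automatically labelled by similarity to the Neisseria CysK (cysteine synthase) protein. That label probably reflects homology of the Fusobacterium enzyme to this family rather than a different insert, though the record does not settle the point. The associated publication title indicates the plasmid is used to engineer bacteria that produce controlled levels of hydrogen sulfide from cysteine, for studying host effects in a gut microphysiological model.
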