Addgene plasmid #207652: pACYC-cdl
Purpose: Overexpression of heterologous L-cysteine desulfidase in E. coli MG1655
Depositing lab: Benjamin Woolston. Depositing organization: Northeastern University. Publication: Engineered bacteria titrate hydrogen sulfide and induce concentration-dependent effects on the host in a gut microphysiological system. Hayes JA, Lunger AW, Sharma AS, Fernez MT, Carrier RL, Koppes AN, Koppes R, Woolston BM. Cell Rep. 2023 Dec 26;42(12):113481. doi: 10.1016/j.celrep.2023.113481. Epub 2023 Nov 18. PubMed 37980564.
Backbone
  Vector backbone: pACYCDuet1
  Vector type: Bacterial Expression
Growth in bacteria
  Bacterial resistance: Chloramphenicol, 25 μg/mL
  Growth temperature: 37°C
  Growth strain: DH5alpha
  Copy number: High Copy
Gene/Insert
  Gene/Insert name: cdl
  Species: Fusobacterium nucleatum
  Promoter: T7
  Tag / fusion protein: 6xHis (N terminal on insert)
  Cloning method: Gibson Cloning
  Sequencing primers: 5′ gatctcgacgctctccctta; 3′ acccctcaagacccgtttag
Terms and licenses: Academic/Nonprofit Terms; Industry Terms: Not Available to Industry
How to cite: pACYC-cdl was a gift from Benjamin Woolston (Addgene plasmid # 207652 ; http://n2t.net/addgene:207652 ; RRID:Addgene_207652)
